Addgene plasmid #201303: PROM_12
Purpose: D12: Promoter of TraesCS4D02G131100 as Golden Gate compatible MoClo PROM part
Depositing lab: Benjamin Schwessinger. Depositing organization: Australian National University.
Backbone
  Vector backbone: Twist Bioscience Chloramphenicol vector
  Vector type: Plant Expression
Growth in bacteria
  Bacterial resistance: Chloramphenicol, 25 μg/mL
  Growth temperature: 37°C
  Growth strain: DH5alpha
  Copy number: High Copy
Gene/Insert
  Gene/Insert name: D12: Promoter of TraesCS4D02G131100
  Species: Triticum aestivum
  Mutation: removal of BsaI and BpiI sites
  Cloning method: Restriction Enzyme; 5′ cloning site unknown (unknown if destroyed)
Terms and licenses: Academic/Nonprofit Terms; Industry Terms: Not Available to Industry
How to cite: PROM_12 was a gift from Benjamin Schwessinger (Addgene plasmid # 201303 ; http://n2t.net/addgene:201303 ; RRID:Addgene_201303)
