[The description below was written by a language model from this plasmid's Addgene catalogue record and pLannotate feature annotations shown in this document.]
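Description:
PROM_12 is a small (about 2.8 kb) Golden Gate/MoClo level 0 part plasmid that stores a wheat promoter for use in modular assembly of plant expression constructs. It is built on a Twist Bioscience chloramphenicol-resistance cloning vector, and its annotated features are almost entirely bacterial maintenance functions: a high-copy ColE1/pUC-type origin of replication and a chloramphenicol acetyltransferase (cat) gene driven by its native cat promoter and followed by the phage lambda t0 terminator. A short residual fragment of lacZα is also detected, which appears to be a backbone remnant rather than a functional screening cassette. The plasmid is propagated in standard E. coli cloning strains under chloramphenicol selection. Although it is catalogued as a plant expression vector, it carries no plant selectable marker, coding sequence or terminator of its own.

The payload is the promoter region of the Triticum aestivum gene TraesCS4D02G131100, designated D12 in the depositor's series. It has been domesticated by removing internal BsaI and BpiI recognition sites, so that these type IIS enzymes can be used in assembly without cutting within the part. The automated annotation does not label the promoter itself, but the roughly 1 kb unannotated stretch preceding the origin is the likely location of the insert. The record does not state its exact length, boundaries or flanking overhangs. As a PROM-position MoClo part, it is intended to be released by type IIS digestion and ligated in a defined order with compatible coding sequence and terminator modules to build transcription units, for example to drive or test transgene expression in wheat or other plant systems. The record does not describe the expression pattern or strength of this promoter.
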