Features (pLannotate 1.2.2; 5 found; start..end, strand, type, name):
   1079..1667    -  rep_origin     ori: high-copy-number ColE1/pMB1/pBR322/pUC origin of replication
   1800..1894    -  terminator     lambda t0 terminator: transcription terminator from phage lambda
   1918..2574    -  CDS            cat: CAT_ECOLX - Experimental evidence at protein level: Swiss-Prot protein existence level 1. This enzyme is an effector of chloramphenicol resistance in bacteria. From Escherichia coli. This protein is used as a marker in many commonly used cloning vectors, such as pACYC184.
   2575..2677    -  promoter       cat promoter: promoter of the E. coli cat gene encoding chloramphenicol acetyltransferase
   2752..2795    -  CDS            lacZα (fragment): LacZα fragment of β-galactosidase; lacZ fragment
>Addgene plasmid #201303 | PROM_12 | addgene full sequence | sequence record 409517 | Addgene NGS Result
CTCTGTGGTCTCAGGAGGCGCTCCGGTGCGTATCCTTCCTAAAGGCATTGCGTTGGAGTCCACGGTTCGT
CATATGCGGCTTCATCTCTTCGCGGTGGCGTGTTCACGGTCGAGGACCCGGCTGCTCTTGTAGTGCTTGG
GGTGGTGTTGCTGCGCTCAGCGCTTATGTATCTTGCTTTGGGTGTGTGCGTGTGTTGTGATGGCGTGAGT
TTGTATTGGGTTGTTGTTGGTCGATGCTTTATATATAAAATGGGACGAAAGGCTTTTTCGCTATGCCATA
TTCCGTGCACATCTCACCCAGCGCGTCGGCGCCGTCGACTGCTGTTTCACATCGCGGCGGTGCTGGCCGG
CCGTTGACGTCCGCGTTGCCGAGCTTCATTATTCGCCATCTCATATCCATTAATCCACGTGCTGTCATTG
TTTCACGTTGTATGGGAGCATTTGACCCTTGGACATAAAACATGATATCGTGGTGCTTAATTAATTGACT
CAAGGAATAGAGGTCGACGCATGCACCATACTACCTCCATGATCGATGACAAACTTCTGCAAGGGACCTG
TACGCGTACAAAACACGGAGGATCCAAATGTGTGTGCTGCACCAAAATGACGCGGAAACTAAGGCGTCGT
TGCTGACACATTTCTCCATCGCTGCCAACATGTTGTCTTGTGTTCGCACGCCGCGTATATATACACCCAC
CACGCGCGCCATATTATCCGTCAACCGTATCAAAGTTTTTGTAACGACACAAATCAAGTTGCTAGCTCCC
ATTTCAGCTGGTGATACCTGCAAATTTGGTGATAAGGTAGCTAGGTGAATGCGAGACCACGAAGAGGCTA
GGTGGAGGCTCAGTGATGATAAGTCTGCGATGGTGGATGCATGTGTCATGGTCATAGCTGTTTCCTGTGT
GAAATTGTTATCCGCTCAGAGGGCACAATCCTATTCCGCGCTATCCGACAATCTCCAAGACATTAGGTGG
AGTTCAGTTCGGCGTATGGCATATGTCGCTGGAAAGAACATGTGAGCAAAAGGCCAGCAAAAGGCCAGGA
ACCGTAAAAAGGCCGCGTTGCTGGCGTTTTTCCATAGGCTCCGCCCCCCTGACGAGCATCACAAAAATCG
ACGCTCAAGTCAGAGGTGGCGAAACCCGACAGGACTATAAAGATACCAGGCGTTTCCCCCTGGAAGCTCC
CTCGTGCGCTCTCCTGTTCCGACCCTGCCGCTTACCGGATACCTGTCCGCCTTTCTCCCTTCGGGAAGCG
TGGCGCTTTCTCATAGCTCACGCTGTAGGTATCTCAGTTCGGTGTAGGTCGTTCGCTCCAAGCTGGGCTG
TGTGCACGAACCCCCCGTTCAGCCCGACCGCTGCGCCTTATCCGGTAACTATCGTCTTGAGTCCAACCCG
GTAAGACACGACTTATCGCCACTGGCAGCAGCCACTGGTAACAGGATTAGCAGAGCGAGGTATGTAGGCG
GTGCTACAGAGTTCTTGAAGTGGTGGCCTAACTACGGCTACACTAGAAGAACAGTATTTGGTATCTGCGC
TCTGCTGAAGCCAGTTACCTTCGGAAAAAGAGTTGGTAGCTCTTGATCCGGCAAACAAACCACCGCTGGT
AGCGGTGGTTTTTTTGTTTGCAAGCAGCAGATTACGCGCAGAAAAAAAGGATCTCAAGAAGATCCTTTGA
TCTTTTCTACGGGGTCTGACGCTCTATTCAACAAAGCCGCCGTCCCGTCAAGTCAGCGTAAATGGGTAGG
GGGCTTCAAATCGTCCCCCCATACGATATAAGTTGTTACTAGTGCTTGGATTCTCACCAATAAAAAACGC
CCGGCGGCAACCGAGCGTTCTGAACAAATCCAGATGGAGTTCTGAGGTCATTACTGGATCTATCAACAGG
AGTCCAAGCGAGCTCGATATCAAATTACGCCCCGCCCTGCCACTCATCGCAGTACTGTTGTAATTCATTA
AGCATTCTGCCGACATGGAAGCCATCACAAACGGCATGATGAACCTGAATCGCCAGCGGCATCAGCACCT
TGTCGCCTTGCGTATAATATTTGCCCATGGTGAAAACGGGGGCGAAGAAGTTGTCCATATTGGCCACGTT
TAAATCAAAACTGGTGAAACTCACCCAGGGATTGGCTGAGACGAAAAACATATTCTCAATAAACCCTTTA
GGGAAATAGGCCAGGTTTTCACCGTAACACGCCACATCTTGCGAATATATGTGTAGAAACTGCCGGAAAT
CGTCGTGGTATTCACTCCAGAGCGATGAAAACGTTTCAGTTTGCTCATGGAAAACGGTGTAACAAGGGTG
AACACTATCCCATATCACCAGCTCACCGTCTTTCATTGCCATACGAAATTCCGGATGAGCATTCATCAGG
CGGGCAAGAATGTGAATAAAGGCCGGATAAAACTTGTGCTTATTTTTCTTTACGGTCTTTAAAAAGGCCG
TAATATCCAGCTGAACGGTCTGGTTATAGGTACATTGAGCAACTGACTGAAATGCCTCAAAATGTTCTTT
ACGATGCCATTGGGATATATCAACGGTGGTATATCCAGTGATTTTTTTCTCCATTTTAGCTTCCTTAGCT
CCTGAAAATCTCGATAACTCAAAAAATACGCCCGGTAGTGATCTTATTTCATTATGGTGAAAGTTGGAAC
CTCTTACGTGCCGATCAACGTCTCATTGATACCTGAAACAAAACCCATCGTACGGCCAAGGAAGTCTCCA
ATAACTGTGATCCACCACAAGCGCCAGGGTTTTCCCAGTCACGACGTTGTAAAACGACGGCCAGTCATGC
ATAATCCGCACGCATCTGGAATAAGGAAGTGCCATTCCGCCTGACCT
